>Addgene plasmid #61080 | gRNA-hIRF-1 #12/pSIR | depositor full sequence | sequence record 101745 | gRNA-hIRF-1 #12/pSIR sequence 8634 bps
TGAAAGACCCCACCTGTAGGTTTGGCAAGCTAGCTTAAGTAACGCCATTTTGCAAGGCATGGAAAAATAC
ATAACTGAGAATAGAGAAGTTCAGATCAAGGTCAGGAACAGATGGAACAGCTGAATATGGGCCAAACAGG
ATATCTGTGGTAAGCAGTTCCTGCCCCGGCTCAGGGCCAAGAACAGATGGTCCCCAGATGCGGTCCAGCC
CTCAGCAGTTTCTAGAGAACCATCAGATGTTTCCAGGGTGCCCCAAGGACCTGAAATGACCCTGTGCCTT
ATTTGAACTAACCAATCAGTTCGCTTCTCGCTTCTGTTCGCGCGCTTCTGCTCCCCGAGCTCAATAAAAG
AGCCCACAACCCCTCACTCGGGGCGCCAGTCCTCCGATTGACTGAGTCGCCCGGGTACCCGTGTATCCAA
TAAACCCTCTTGCAGTTGCATCCGACTTGTGGTCTCGCTGTTCCTTGGGAGGGTCTCCTCTGAGTGATTG
ACTACCCGTCAGCGGGGGTCTTTCATTTGGGGGCTCGTCCGGGATCGGGAGACCCCTGCCCAGGGACCAC
CGACCCACCACCGGGAGGTAAGCTGGCCAGCAACTTATCTGTGTCTGTCCGATTGTCTAGTGTCTATGAC
TGATTTTATGCGCCTGCGTCGGTACTAGTTAGCTAACTAGCTCTGTATCTGGCGGACCCGTGGTGGAACT
GACGAGTTCGGAACACCCGGCCGCAACCCTGGGAGACGTCCCAGGGACTTCGGGGGCCGTTTTTGTGGCC
CGACCTGAGTCCAAAAATCCCGATCGTTTTGGACTCTTTGGTGCACCCCCCTTAGAGGAGGGATATGTGG
TTCTGGTAGGAGACGAGAACCTAAAACAGTTCCCGCCTCCGTCTGAATTTTTGCTTTCGGTTTGGGACCG
AAGCCGCGCCGCGCGTCTTGTCTGCTGCAGCATCGTTCTGTGTTGTCTCTGTCTGACTGTGTTTCTGTAT
TTGTCTGAGAATATGGGCCAGACTGTTACCACTCCCTTAAGTTTGACCTTAGGTCACTGGAAAGATGTCG
AGCGGATCGCTCACAACCAGTCGGTAGATGTCAAGAAGAGACGTTGGGTTACCTTCTGCTCTGCAGAATG
GCCAACCTTTAACGTCGGATGGCCGCGAGACGGCACCTTTAACCGAGACCTCATCACCCAGGTTAAGATC
AAGGTCTTTTCACCTGGCCCGCATGGACACCCAGACCAGGTCCCCTACATCGTGACCTGGGAAGCCTTGG
CTTTTGACCCCCCTCCCTGGGTCAAGCCCTTTGTACACCCTAAGCCTCCGCCTCCTCTTCCTCCATCCGC
CCCGTCTCTCCCCCTTGAACCTCCTCGTTCGACCCCGCCTCGATCCTCCCTTTATCCAGCCCTCACTCCT
TCTCTAGGCGCCAAACCTAAACCTCAAGTTCTTTCTGACAGTGGGGGGCCGCTCATCGACCTACTTACAG
AAGACCCCCCGCCTTATAGGGACCCAAGACCACCCCCTTCCGACAGGGACGGAAATGGTGGAGAAGCGAC
CCCTGCGGGAGAGGCACCGGACCCCTCCCCAATGGCATCTCGCCTACGTGGGAGACGGGAGCCCCCTGTG
GCCGACTCCACTACCTCGCAGGCATTCCCCCTCCGCGCAGGAGGAAACGGACAGCTTCAATACTGGCCGT
TCTCCTCTTCTGACCTTTACAACTGGAAAAATAATAACCCTTCTTTTTCTGAAGATCCAGGTAAACTGAC
AGCTCTGATCGAGTCTGTTCTCATCACCCATCAGCCCACCTGGGACGACTGTCAGCAGCTGTTGGGGACT
CTGCTGACCGGAGAAGAAAAACAACGGGTGCTCTTAGAGGCTAGAAAGGCGGTGCGGGGCGATGATGGGC
GCCCCACTCAACTGCCCAATGAAGTCGATGCCGCTTTTCCCCTCGAGCGGCCGCCAGTGTGATGGATATC
TGCAGAATTCGCCCTTTGTACAAAAAAGCAGGCTTTAAAGGAACCAATTCAGTCGACTGGATCCGGTACC
AAGGTCGGGCAGGAAGAGGGCCTATTTCCCATGATTCCTTCATATTTGCATATACGATACAAGGCTGTTA
GAGAGATAATTAGAATTAATTTGACTGTAAACACAAAGATATTAGTACAAAATACGTGACGTAGAAAGTA
ATAATTTCTTGGGTAGTTTGCAGTTTTAAAATTATGTTTTAAAATGGACTATCATATGCTTACCGTAACT
TGAAAGTATTTCGATTTCTTGGCTTTATATATCTTGTGGAAAGGACGAAACACCGCGGGGGCGCTGGGCT
GTCCGTTTTAGAGCTAGAAATAGCAAGTTAAAATAAGGCTAGTCCGTTATCAACTTGAAAAAGTGGCACC
GAGTCGGTGCTTTTTTTCTAGACCCAGCTTTCTTGTACAAAGTTGGCATTAAAGGGCGAATTCCAGCACA
CTGGCGGCCGTTACTAGTGGATCCGAGCTCGGTACCAAGCTTGTCGACGGATCCGAATTCGTCGAGGGAA
GAAATAATAAAGACATTAAAATCACTTTTGTAAACTTTTTAAATAAGGGAAATTGATTAAAACAACGCGA
AGTTGTAAAATGCCATATACTGCATACATTTTGTGGGAAAAAATGTGCATTTACCTGCTCACCAAATTAT
CTTATTAGCTAGCAGTAGAGCTCTTTGTGTGATGGGAAGATGGGATAACAGCTGTTGTTACTGTACTGGT
TTTTTTTTTTAATATATTTAAAAAAAAGAGTGTCTCCTAAAGTGTAAGCGCTATCATGCTGGACTAATGT
TTTAATTTAATTTAATTGTTGTCTTGGTAGAGATGGGGTCTCGCTATTTTGCTCACGCAGATCTCAAACT
CCTGACGCCCAGGTACACTCCCATCTCGGCCTCCTAAAATGGTGGGATCACAGACGTCAGCCACCGAGCC
CGGTCACTTTTTTGTATTCCCCACAGTATTGATGTATATCTTCTGCGTTCAAAAGCAATTTTTTAAAGCC
TCATAACGTGGTAACAGAATACTTTGCACATTACAAAATTCAGAACACGGAAACAAGAAGCTCGCTTTTT
TTTCCCCCCTATTTCGGTTTGGCCCTTTAGATTTCCCCTCCCCCACCGGGGCGGGACTTCCCGCCGACTT
CTTTCAGGTTCTCAGTTCGGTCCGCCAACTGTCGTATAAAGGCGCTGCCTCAGGCCAGAGGCCTCACAAA
GCGCGTCGAGACAGCAAGCGAACCGGAATTGCCAGCTGGGGCGCCCTCTGGTAAGGTTGGGAAGCCCTGC
AAAGTAAACTGGATGGCTTTCTTGCCGCCAAGGATCTGATGGCGCAGGGGATCAAGATCGATCTGATCAA
GAGACAGGATGAGGATCGTTTCGCATGATTGAACAAGATGGATTGCACGCAGGTTCTCCGGCCGCTTGGG
TGGAGAGGCTATTCGGCTATGACTGGGCACAACAGACAATCGGCTGCTCTGATGCCGCCGTGTTCCGGCT
GTCAGCGCAGGGGCGCCCGGTTCTTTTTGTCAAGACCGACCTGTCCGGTGCCCTGAATGAACTGCAGGAC
GAGGCAGCGCGGCTATCGTGGCTGGCCACGACGGGCGTTCCTTGCGCAGCTGTGCTCGACGTTGTCACTG
AAGCGGGAAGGGACTGGCTGCTATTGGGCGAAGTGCCGGGGCAGGATCTCCTGTCATCTCACCTTGCTCC
TGCCGAGAAAGTATCCATCATGGCTGATGCAATGCGGCGGCTGCATACGCTTGATCCGGCTACCTGCCCA
TTCGACCACCAAGCGAAACATCGCATCGAGCGAGCACGTACTCGGATGGAAGCCGGTCTTGTCGATCAGG
ATGATCTGGACGAAGAGCATCAGGGGCTCGCGCCAGCCGAACTGTTCGCCAGGCTCAAGGCGCGCATGCC
CGACGGCGAGGATCTCGTCGTGACCCATGGCGATGCCTGCTTGCCGAATATCATGGTGGAAAATGGCCGC
TTTTCTGGATTCATCGACTGTGGCCGGCTGGGTGTGGCGGACCGCTATCAGGACATAGCGTTGGCTACCC
GTGATATTGCTGAAGAGCTTGGCGGCGAATGGGCTGACCGCTTCCTCGTGCTTTACGGTATCGCCGCTCC
CGATTCGCAGCGCATCGCCTTCTATCGCCTTCTTGACGAGTTCTTCTGAGCGGGACTCTGGGGTTCGAAA
TGACCGACCAAGCGACGCCCAACCTGCCATCACGAGATTTCGATTCCACCGCCGCCTTCTATGAAAGGTT
GGGCTTCGGAATCGTTTTCCGGGACGCCGGCTGGATGATCCTCCAGCGCGGGGATCTCATGCTGGAGATC
CCGCGATTAGTCCAATTTGTTAAAGACAGGATATCAGTGGTCCAGGCTCTAGTTTTGACTCAACAATATC
ACCAGCTGAAGCCTATAGAGTACGAGCCATAGATAAAATAAAAGATTTTATTTAGTCTCCAGAAAAAGGG
GGGAATGAAAGACCCCACCTGTAGGTTTGGCAAGCTAGCTTAAGTAACGCCATTTTGCAAGGCATGGAAA
AATACATAACTGAGAATAGAGAAGTTCAGATCAAGGTCAGGAACAGATGGAACAGGTCGACCTAGAGAAC
CATCAGATGTTTCCAGGGTGCCCCAAGGACCTGAAATGACCCTGTGCCTTATTTGAACTAACCAATCAGT
TCGCTTCTCGCTTCTGTTCGCGCGCTTCTGCTCCCCGAGCTCAATAAAAGAGCCCACAACCCCTCACTCG
GGGCGCCAGTCCTCCGATTGACTGAGTCGCCCGGGTACCCGTGTATCCAATAAACCCTCTTGCAGTTGCA
TCCGACTTGTGGTCTCGCTGTTCCTTGGGAGGGTCTCCTCTGAGTGATTGACTACCCGTCAGCGGGGGTC
TCTTCACATGCAGCATGTATCAAAATTAATTTGGTTTTTTTTTCTTAAGTATTTACATTAAATGGCCCAT
AGTACTTAAAGTAACATGGGCTTCCTTGAAATAAACATGGAGTATTCAGAATGTGTCATAAATATTTCTA
ATTTTAAGATAGTATCTCCATTGGCTATCTACTTTTTCTTATATTTTTTTTTGTCCTCTGTCTTCCATTC
GTTGTTGTTGTTGTTTGTTTGTTTGTTTGTTGGTTGGTTGGTTAATTTTTTTTTAAAGATCCTACACTAT
AGTTCAAGCTAGACTATTAGCTACTCTGTAACCCAGGGTGACCTTTGAAGTCATGGGTAGCCTGCTGTTT
TAGCCTTCCCACATCTAAGATTACAGGTATGAGCTATCATTTTTGGTATATTGATTGATTGATTGATTGA
TGTGTGTGTGTGTGATTGTGTTTGTGTGTGTGATTGTGTATATGTGTGTATGGTTGTGTGTGATTGTGTG
TATGTATGTTTGTGTGTGATTGTGTGTGTGTGATTGTGCATGTGTGTGTGTGTGATTGTGTTTATGTGTA
TGATTGTGTGTGTGTGTGTGTGTGTGTGTGTGTGTGTGTGTGTGTGTGTGTTGTGTATATATATTTATGG
TAGTGAGAGGCAACGCTCCGGCTCAGGTGTCAGGTTGGTTTTTGAGACAGAGTCTTTCGCTTAGCTTGGA
ATTAATTCGTAATCATGGTCATAGCTGTTTCCTGTGTGAAATTGTTATCCGCTCACAATTCCACACAACA
TACGAGCCGGAAGCATAAAGTGTAAAGCCTGGGGTGCCTAATGAGTGAGCTAACTCACATTAATTGCGTT
GCGCTCACTGCCCGCTTTCCAGTCGGGAAACCTGTCGTGCCAGCTGCATTAATGAATCGGCCAACGCGCG
GGGAGAGGCGGTTTGCGTATTGGGCGCTCTTCCGCTTCCTCGCTCACTGACTCGCTGCGCTCGGTCGTTC
GGCTGCGGCGAGCGGTATCAGCTCACTCAAAGGCGGTAATACGGTTATCCACAGAATCAGGGGATAACGC
AGGAAAGAACATGTGAGCAAAAGGCCAGCAAAAGGCCAGGAACCGTAAAAAGGCCGCGTTGCTGGCGTTT
TTCCATAGGCTCCGCCCCCCTGACGAGCATCACAAAAATCGACGCTCAAGTCAGAGGTGGCGAAACCCGA
CAGGACTATAAAGATACCAGGCGTTTCCCCCTGGAAGCTCCCTCGTGCGCTCTCCTGTTCCGACCCTGCC
GCTTACCGGATACCTGTCCGCCTTTCTCCCTTCGGGAAGCGTGGCGCTTTCTCAATGCTCACGCTGTAGG
TATCTCAGTTCGGTGTAGGTCGTTCGCTCCAAGCTGGGCTGTGTGCACGAACCCCCCGTTCAGCCCGACC
GCTGCGCCTTATCCGGTAACTATCGTCTTGAGTCCAACCCGGTAAGACACGACTTATCGCCACTGGCAGC
AGCCACTGGTAACAGGATTAGCAGAGCGAGGTATGTAGGCGGTGCTACAGAGTTCTTGAAGTGGTGGCCT
AACTACGGCTACACTAGAAGGACAGTATTTGGTATCTGCGCTCTGCTGAAGCCAGTTACCTTCGGAAAAA
GAGTTGGTAGCTCTTGATCCGGCAAACAAACCACCGCTGGTAGCGGTGGTTTTTTTGTTTGCAAGCAGCA
GATTACGCGCAGAAAAAAAGGATCTCAAGAAGATCCTTTGATCTTTTCTACGGGGTCTGACGCTCAGTGG
AACGAAAACTCACGTTAAGGGATTTTGGTCATGAGATTATCAAAAAGGATCTTCACCTAGATCCTTTTAA
ATTAAAAATGAAGTTTTAAATCAATCTAAAGTATATATGAGTAAACTTGGTCTGACAGTTACCAATGCTT
AATCAGTGAGGCACCTATCTCAGCGATCTGTCTATTTCGTTCATCCATAGTTGCCTGACTCCCCGTCGTG
TAGATAACTACGATACGGGAGGGCTTACCATCTGGCCCCAGTGCTGCAATGATACCGCGAGACCCACGCT
CACCGGCTCCAGATTTATCAGCAATAAACCAGCCAGCCGGAAGGGCCGAGCGCAGAAGTGGTCCTGCAAC
TTTATCCGCCTCCATCCAGTCTATTAATTGTTGCCGGGAAGCTAGAGTAAGTAGTTCGCCAGTTAATAGT
TTGCGCAACGTTGTTGCCATTGCTACAGGCATCGTGGTGTCACGCTCGTCGTTTGGTATGGCTTCATTCA
GCTCCGGTTCCCAACGATCAAGGCGAGTTACATGATCCCCCATGTTGTGCAAAAAAGCGGTTAGCTCCTT
CGGTCCTCCGATCGTTGTCAGAAGTAAGTTGGCCGCAGTGTTATCACTCATGGTTATGGCAGCACTGCAT
AATTCTCTTACTGTCATGCCATCCGTAAGATGCTTTTCTGTGACTGGTGAGTACTCAACCAAGTCATTCT
GAGAATAGTGTATGCGGCGACCGAGTTGCTCTTGCCCGGCGTCAATACGGGATAATACCGCGCCACATAG
CAGAACTTTAAAAGTGCTCATCATTGGAAAACGTTCTTCGGGGCGAAAACTCTCAAGGATCTTACCGCTG
TTGAGATCCAGTTCGATGTAACCCACTCGTGCACCCAACTGATCTTCAGCATCTTTTACTTTCACCAGCG
TTTCTGGGTGAGCAAAAACAGGAAGGCAAAATGCCGCAAAAAAGGGAATAAGGGCGACACGGAAATGTTG
AATACTCATACTCTTCCTTTTTCAATATTATTGAAGCATTTATCAGGGTTATTGTCTCATGAGCGGATAC
ATATTTGAATGTATTTAGAAAAATAAACAAATAGGGGTTCCGCGCACATTTCCCCGAAAAGTGCCACCTG
ACGTCTAAGAAACCATTATTATCATGACATTAACCTATAAAAATAGGCGTATCACGAGGCCCTTTCGTCT
CGCGCGTTTCGGTGATGACGGTGAAAACCTCTGACACATGCAGCTCCCGGAGACGGTCACAGCTTGTCTG
TAAGCGGATGCCGGGAGCAGACAAGCCCGTCAGGGCGCGTCAGCGGGTGTTGGCGGGTGTCGGGGCTGGC
TTAACTATGCGGCATCAGAGCAGATTGTACTGAGAGTGCACCATATGCGGTGTGAAATACCGCACAGATG
CGTAAGGAGAAAATACCGCATCAGGCGCCATTCGCCATTCAGGCTGCGCAACTGTTGGGAAGGGCGATCG
GTGCGGGCCTCTTCGCTATTACGCCAGCTGGCGAAAGGGGGATGTGCTGCAAGGCGATTAAGTTGGGTAA
CGCCAGGGTTTTCCCAGTCACGACGTTGTAAAACGACGGCCAGTGCCAAGCTAGCTTTGCTCTTAGGAGT
TTCCTAATACATCCCAAACTCAAATATATAAAGCATTTGACTTGTTCTATGCCCTAGGGGGCGGGGGGAA
GCTAAGCCAGCTTTTTTTAACATTTAAAATGTTAATTCCATTTTAAATGCACAGATGTTTTTATTTCATA
AGGGTTTCAATGTGCATGAATGCTGCAATATTCCTGTTACCAAAGCTAGTATAAATAAAAATAGATAAAC
GTGGAAATTACTTAGAGTTTCTGTCATTAACGTTTCCTTCCTCAGTTGACAACATAAATGCGCTGCTGAG
AAGCCAGTTTGCATCTGTCAGGATCAATTTCCCATTATGCCAGTCATATTAATTACTAGTCAATTAGTTG
ATTTTTATTTTTGACATATACATG
Features (pLannotate 1.2.2; 22 found; start..end, strand, type, name):
      1..516     +  LTR            3' LTR: 3' long terminal repeat from murine embryonic stem cell virus
    580..937     +  misc_feature   MMLV Ψ: packaging signal of Moloney murine leukemia virus (MMLV)
    996..1412    +  CDS            gag (truncated): truncated Moloney murine leukemia virus (MMLV) gag gene lacking the start codon
   1975..1994    +  protein_bind   attB1 (fragment): mutant version of attB; recombination site for the Gateway® BP reaction BP Clonase™
   2046..2286    +  promoter       U6 promoter: RNA polymerase III promoter for human U6 snRNA
   2315..2390    +  misc_RNA       gRNA scaffold: guide RNA scaffold for the Streptococcus pyogenes CRISPR/Cas9 system
   2402..2423    -  protein_bind   attB2 (fragment): mutant version of attB; recombination site for the Gateway® BP reaction BP Clonase™
   3230..3349    +  CDS            tnpA (fragment): TN5P_ECOLX - Also known as tnp. Experimental evidence at protein level: Swiss-Prot protein existence level 1. Mediates transposition of transposon Tn5 by a 'cut and paste' mechanism. First, the monomeric transposase binds the 19 bp inverted DNA repeats flanking the transposon. Then, dimerization of the DNA- bound transposase creates a synaptic DNA complex. After nicking of the first DNA strand, excision of the transposon proceeds through a series of intermediates. The transposase then mediates the insertion of the transposon at a new site by strand transfer. The activity of the wild- type tran
   3385..4176    +  CDS            neo: KKA2_KLEPN - Also known as kan, nptII. Experimental evidence at protein level: Swiss-Prot protein existence level 1. Resistance to kanamycin, neomycin, paromomycin, ribostamycin, butirosin and gentamicin B. From Klebsiella pneumoniae.
   4200..4337    +  CDS            ble (fragment): BLE_KLEPN - Experimental evidence at protein level: Swiss-Prot protein existence level 1. Binding protein with a strong affinity to the bleomycin family of antibiotics. Binds to CL990; an antimitotic-antibiotic compound. From Klebsiella pneumoniae.
   4344..4442    +  CDS            env (fragment): murine leukemia virus gPr80 envelope polyprotein precursor; env; proteolytically cleaved into gp70SU and p15TM subunits
   4484..4901    +  LTR            3' LTR (ΔU3): self-inactivating 3' long terminal repeat (LTR) from Moloney murine leukemia virus
   5642..5658    -  protein_bind   lac operator: The lac repressor binds to the lac operator to inhibit transcription in E. coli. This inhibition can be relieved by adding lactose or isopropyl-β-D-thiogalactopyranoside (IPTG). lac repressor encoded by lacI
   5666..5696    -  promoter       lac promoter: promoter for the E. coli lac operon
   5711..5732    -  protein_bind   CAP binding site: CAP binding activates transcription in the presence of cAMP. E. coli catabolite activator protein
   5745..5837    -  CDS            lacI (fragment): lac repressor; lacI; The lac repressor binds to the lac operator to inhibit transcription in E. coli. This inhibition can be relieved by adding lactose or isopropyl-β-D-thiogalactopyranoside (IPTG).
   6020..6608    -  rep_origin     ori: high-copy-number ColE1/pMB1/pBR322/pUC origin of replication
   6779..7639    -  CDS            AmpR: β-lactamase; bla; confers resistance to ampicillin, carbenicillin, and related antibiotics
   7640..7744    -  promoter       AmpR promoter: bla
   7839..7874    +  CDS            rop (fragment): Rop protein, which maintains plasmids at low copy number; rop
   7976..8075    +  misc_feature   bom (fragment): basis of mobility region from pBR322
   8081..8235    -  CDS            lacZα (fragment): LacZα fragment of β-galactosidase; lacZ fragment
