>Addgene plasmid #61080 | gRNA-hIRF-1 #12/pSIR | addgene full sequence | sequence record 268971 | Addgene NGS Result
TGAAAGACCCCACCTGTAGGTTTGGCAAGCTAGCTTAAGTAACGCCATTTTGCAAGGCATGGAAAAATAC
ATAACTGAGAATAGAAAAGTTCAGATCAAGGTCAGGAACAGATGGAACAGCTGAATATGGGCCAAACAGG
ATATCTGTGGTAAGCAGTTCCTGCCCCGGCTCAGGGCCAAGAACAGATGGAACAGCTGAATATGGGCCAA
ACAGGATATCTGTGGTAAGCAGTTCCTGCCCCGGCTCAGGGCCAAGAACAGATGGTCCCCAGATGCGGTC
CAGCCCTCAGCAGTTTCTAGAGAACCATCAGATGTTTCCAGGGTGCCCCAAGGACCTGAAATGACCCTGT
GCCTTATTTGAACTAACCAATCAGTTCGCTTCTCGCTTCTGTTCGCGCGCTTCTGCTCCCCGAGCTCAAT
AAAAGAGCCCACAACCCCTCACTCGGCGCGCCAGTCCTCCGATTGACTGAGTCGCCCGGGTACCCGTGTA
TCCAATAAACCCTCTTGCAGTTGCATCCGACTTGTGGTCTCGCTGTTCCTTGGGAGGGTCTCCTCTGAGT
GATTGACTACCCGTCAGCGGGGGTCTTTCATTTGGGGGCTCGTCCGGGATCGGGAGACCCCTGCCCAGGG
ACCACCGACCCACCACCGGGAGGTAAGCTGGCCAGCAACTTATCTGTGTCTGTCCGATTGTCTAGTGTCT
ATGACTGATTTTATGCGCCTGCGTCGGTACTAGTTAGCTAACTAGCTCTGTATCTGGCGGACCCGTGGTG
GAACTGACGAGTTCGGAACACCCGGCCGCAACCCTGGGAGACGTCCCAGGGACTTCGGGGGCCGTTTTTG
TGGCCCGACCTGAGTCCAAAAATCCCGATCGTTTTGGACTCTTTGGTGCACCCCCCTTAGAGGAGGGATA
TGTGGTTCTGGTAGGAGACGAGAACCTAAAACAGTTCCCGCCTCCGTCTGAATTTTTGCTTTCGGTTTGG
GACCGAAGCCGCGCCGCGCGTCTTGTCTGCTGCAGCATCGTTCTGTGTTGTCTCTGTCTGACTGTGTTTC
TGTATTTGTCTGAAAATATGGGCCCGCGGGCCAGACTGTTACCACTCCCTTAAGTTTGACCTTAGGTCAC
TGGAAAGATGTCGAGCGGATCGCTCACAACCAGTCGGTAGATGTCAAGAAGAGACGTTGGGTTACCTTCT
GCTCTGCAGAATGGCCAACCTTTAACGTCGGATGGCCGCGAGACGGCACCTTTAACCGAGACCTCATCAC
CCAGGTTAAGATCAAGGTCTTTTCACCTGGCCCGCATGGACACCCAGACCAGGTCCCCTACATCGTGACC
TGGGAAGCCTTGGCTTTTGACCCCCCTCCCTGGGTCAAGCCCTTTGTACACCCTAAGCCTCCGCCTCCTC
TTCCTCCATCCGCCCCGTCTCTCCCCCTTGAACCTCCTCGTTCGACCCCGCCTCGATCCTCCCTTTATCC
AGCCCTCACTCCTTCTCTAGGCGCCAAACCTAAACCTCAAGTTCTTTCTGACAGTGGGGGGCCGCTCATC
GACCTACTTACAGAAGACCCCCCGCCTTATAGGGACCCAAGACCACCCCCTTCCGACAGGGACGGAAATG
GTGGAGAAGCGACCCCTGCGGGAGAGGCACCGGACCCCTCCCCAATGGCATCTCGCCTACGTGGGAGACG
GGAGCCCCCTGTGGCCGACTCCACTACCTCGCAGGCATTCCCCCTCCGCGCAGGAGGAAACGGACAGCTT
CAATACTGGCCGTTCTCCTCTTCTGACCTTTACAACTGGAAAAATAATAACCCTTCTTTTTCTGAAGATC
CAGGTAAACTGACAGCTCTGATCGAGTCTGTCCTCATCACCCATCAGCCCACCTGGGACGACTGTCAGCA
GCTGTTGGGGACTCTGCTGACCGGAGAAGAAAAACAACGGGTGCTCTTAGAGGCTAGAAAGGCGGTGCGG
GGCGATGATGGGCGCCCCACTCAACTGCCCAATGAAGTCGATGCCGCTTTTCCCCTCGAGCGGCCGCCAG
TGTGATGGATATCTGCAGAATTCGCCCTTTGTACAAAAAAGCAGGCTTTAAAGGAACCAATTCAGTCGAC
TGGATCCGGTACCAAGGTCGGGCAGGAAGAGGGCCTATTTCCCATGATTCCTTCATATTTGCATATACGA
TACAAGGCTGTTAGAGAGATAATTAGAATTAATTTGACTGTAAACACAAAGATATTAGTACAAAATACGT
GACGTAGAAAGTAATAATTTCTTGGGTAGTTTGCAGTTTTAAAATTATGTTTTAAAATGGACTATCATAT
GCTTACCGTAACTTGAAAGTATTTCGATTTCTTGGCTTTATATATCTTGTGGAAAGGACGAAACACCGCG
GGGGCGCTGGGCTGTCCGTTTTAGAGCTAGAAATAGCAAGTTAAAATAAGGCTAGTCCGTTATCAACTTG
AAAAAGTGGCACCGAGTCGGTGCTTTTTTTCTAGACCCAGCTTTCTTGTACAAAGTTGGCATTAAAGGGC
GAATTCCAGCACACTGGCGGCCGTTACTAGTGGATCCGAGCTCGGTACCAAGCTTGTCGACGGATCCGAA
TTCGTCGAGGGAAGAAATAATAAAGACATTAAAATCACTTTTGTAAACTTTTTAAATAAGGGAAATTGAT
TAAAACAACGCGAAGTTGTAAAATGCCATATACTGCATACATTTTGTGGGAAAAAATGTGCATTTACCTG
CTCACCAAATTATCTTATTAGCTAGCAGTAGAGCTCTTTGTGTGATGGGAAGATGGGATAACAGCTGTTG
TTACTGTACTGGTTTTTTTTTTTAATATATTTAAAAAAAAGAGTGTCTCCTAAAGTGTAAGCGCTATCAT
GCTGGACTAATGTTTTAATTTAATTTAATTGTTGTCTTGGTAGAGATGGGGTCTCGCTATTTTGCTCACG
CAGATCTCAAACTCCTGACGCCCAGGTACACTCCCATCTCGGCCTCCTAAAATGGTGGGATCACAGACGT
CAGCCACCGAGCCCGGTCACTTTTTTGTATTCCCCACAGTATTGATGTATATCTTCTGCGTTCAAAAGCA
ATTTTTTAAAGCCTCATAACGTGGTAACAGAATACTTTGCACATTACAAAATTCAGAACACGGAAACAAG
AAGCTCGCTTTTTTTTCCCCCCTATTTCGGTTTGGCCCTTTAGATTTCCCCTCCCCCACCGGGGCGGGAC
TTCCCGCCGACTTCTTTCAGGTTCTCAGTTCGGTCCGCCAACTGTCGTATAAAGGCGCTGCCTCAGGCCA
GAGGCCTCACAAAGCGCGTCGAGACAGCAAGCGAACCGGAATTGCCAGCTGGGGCGCCCTCTGGTAAGGT
TGGGAAGCCCTGCAAAGTAAACTGGATGGCTTTCTTGCCGCCAAGGATCTGATGGCGCAGGGGATCAAGA
TCGATCTGATCAAGAGACAGGATGAGGATCGTTTCGCATGATTGAACAAGATGGATTGCACGCAGGTTCT
CCGGCCGCTTGGGTGGAGAGGCTATTCGGCTATGACTGGGCACAACAGACAATCGGCTGCTCTGATGCCG
CCGTGTTCCGGCTGTCAGCGCAGGGGCGCCCGGTTCTTTTTGTCAAGACCGACCTGTCCGGTGCCCTGAA
TGAACTGCAGGACGAGGCAGCGCGGCTATCGTGGCTGGCCACGACGGGCGTTCCTTGCGCAGCTGTGCTC
GACGTTGTCACTGAAGCGGGAAGGGACTGGCTGCTATTGGGCGAAGTGCCGGGGCAGGATCTCCTGTCAT
CTCACCTTGCTCCTGCCGAGAAAGTATCCATCATGGCTGATGCAATGCGGCGGCTGCATACGCTTGATCC
GGCTACCTGCCCATTCGACCACCAAGCGAAACATCGCATCGAGCGAGCACGTACTCGGATGGAAGCCGGT
CTTGTCGATCAGGATGATCTGGACGAAGAGCATCAGGGGCTCGCGCCAGCCGAACTGTTCGCCAGGCTCA
AGGCGCGCATGCCCGACGGCGAGGATCTCGTCGTGACCCATGGCGATGCCTGCTTGCCGAATATCATGGT
GGAAAATGGCCGCTTTTCTGGATTCATCGACTGTGGCCGGCTGGGTGTGGCGGACCGCTATCAGGACATA
GCGTTGGCTACCCGTGATATTGCTGAAGAGCTTGGCGGCGAATGGGCTGACCGCTTCCTCGTGCTTTACG
GTATCGCCGCTCCCGATTCGCAGCGCATCGCCTTCTATCGCCTTCTTGACGAGTTCTTCTGAGCGGGACT
CTGGGGTTCGAAATGACCGACCAAGCGACGCCCAACCTGCCATCACGAGATTTCGATTCCACCGCCGCCT
TCTATGAAAGGTTGGGCTTCGGAATCGTTTTCCGGGACGCCGGCTGGATGATCCTCCAGCGCGGGGATCT
CATGCTGGAGATCCCGCGATTAGTCCAATTTGTTAAAGACAGGATATCAGTGGTCCAGGCTCTAGTTTTG
ACTCAACAATATCACCAGCTGAAGCCTATAGAGTACGAGCCATAGATAAAATAAAAGATTTTATTTAGTC
TCCAGAAAAAGGGGGGAATGAAAGACCCCACCTGTAGGTTTGGCAAGCTAGCTTAAGTAACGCCATTTTG
CAAGGCATGGAAAAATACATAACTGAGAATAGAAAAGTTCAGATCAAGGTCAGGAACAGATGGAACAGGG
TCGACCGGTCGACCGGTCGACCCTAGAGAACCATCAGATGTTTCCAGGGTGCCCCAAGGACCTGAAATGA
CCCTGTGCCTTATTTGAACTAACCAATCAGTTCGCTTCTCGCTTCTGTTCGCGCGCTTCTGCTCCCCGAG
CTCAATAAAAGAGCCCACAACCCCTCACTCGGGGCGCCAGTCCTCCGATTGACTGAGTCGCCCGGGTACC
CGTGTATCCAATAAACCCTCTTGCAGTTGCATCCGACTTGTGGTCTCGCTGTTCCTTGGGAGGGTCTCCT
CTGAGTGATTGACTACCCGTCAGCGGGGGTCTTTCACATGCAGCATGTATCAAAATTAATTTGGTTTTTT
TTCTTAAGTATTTACATTAAATGGCCATAGTACTTAAAGTTACATTGGCTTCCTTGAAATAAACATGGAG
TATTCAGAATGTGTCATAAATATTTCTAATTTTAAGATAGTATCTCCATTGGCTTTCTACTTTTTCTTTT
ATTTTTTTTTGTCCTCTGTCTTCCATTTGTTGTTGTTGTTGTTTGTTTGTTTGTTTGTTGGTTGGTTGGT
TAATTTTTTTTTAAAGATCCTACACTATAGTTCAAGCTAGACTATTAGCTACTCTGTAACCCAGGGTGAC
CTTGAAGTCATGGGTAGCCTGCTGTTTTAGCCTTCCCACATCTAAGATTACAGGTATGAGCTATCATTTT
TGGTATATTGATTGATTGATTGATTGATGTGTGTGTGTGTGATTGTGTTTGTGTGTGTGATTGTGTATAT
GTGTGTATGGTTGTGTGTGATTGTGTGTATGTATGTTTGTGTGTGATTGTGTGTGTGTGATTGTGCATGT
GTGTGTGTGTGATTGTGTTTATGTGTATGATTGTGTGTGTGTGTGTGTGTGTGTGTGTGTGTGTGTGTGT
GTGTGTGTTGTGTATATATATTTATGGTAGTGAGAGGCAACGCTCCGGCTCAGGTGTCAGGTTGGTTTTT
GAGACAGAGTCTTTCACTTAGCTTGGAATTAATTCGTAATCATGTCATAGCTGTTTCCTGTGTGAAATTG
TTATCCGCTCACAATTCCACACAACATACGAGCCGGAAGCATAAAGTGTAAAGCCTGGGGTGCCTAATGA
GTGAGCTAACTCACATTAATTGCGTTGCGCTCACTGCCCGCTTTCCAGTCGGGAAACCTGTCGTGCCAGC
TGCATTAATGAATCGGCCAACGCGCGGGGAGAGGCGGTTTGCGTATTGGGCGCTCTTCCGCTTCCTCGCT
CACTGACTCGCTGCGCTCGGTCGTTCGGCTGCGGCGAGCGGTATCAGCTCACTCAAAGGCGGTAATACGG
TTATCCACAGAATCAGGGGATAACGCAGGAAAGAACATGTGAGCAAAAGGCCAGCAAAAGGCCAGGAACC
GTAAAAAGGCCGCGTTGCTGGCGTTTTTCCATAGGCTCCGCCCCCCTGACGAGCATCACAAAAATCGACG
CTCAAGTCAGAGGTGGCGAAACCCGACAGGACTATAAAGATACCAGGCGTTTCCCCCTGGAAGCTCCCTC
GTGCGCTCTCCTGTTCCGACCCTGCCGCTTACCGGATACCTGTCCGCCTTTCTCCCTTCGGGAAGCGTGG
CGCTTTCTCATAGCTCACGCTGTAGGTATCTCAGTTCGGTGTAGGTCGTTCGCTCCAAGCTGGGCTGTGT
GCACGAACCCCCCGTTCAGCCCGACCGCTGCGCCTTATCCGGTAACTATCGTCTTGAGTCCAACCCGGTA
AGACACGACTTATCGCCACTGGCAGCAGCCACTGGTAACAGGATTAGCAGAGCGAGGTATGTAGGCGGTG
CTACAGAGTTCTTGAAGTGGTGGCCTAACTACGGCTACACTAGAAGAACAGTATTTGGTATCTGCGCTCT
GCTGAAGCCAGTTACCTTCGGAAAAAGAGTTGGTAGCTCTTGATCCGGCAAACAAACCACCGCTGGTAGC
GGTGGTTTTTTTGTTTGCAAGCAGCAGATTACGCGCAGAAAAAAAGGATCTCAAGAAGATCCTTTGATCT
TTTCTACGGGGTCTGACGCTCAGTGGAACGAAAACTCACGTTAAGGGATTTTGGTCATGAGATTATCAAA
AAGGATCTTCACCTAGATCCTTTTAAATTAAAAATGAAGTTTTAAATCAATCTAAAGTATATATGAGTAA
ACTTGGTCTGACAGTTACCAATGCTTAATCAGTGAGGCACCTATCTCAGCGATCTGTCTATTTCGTTCAT
CCATAGTTGCCTGACTCCCCGTCGTGTAGATAACTACGATACGGGAGGGCTTACCATCTGGCCCCAGTGC
TGCAATGATACCGCGAGACCCACGCTCACCGGCTCCAGATTTATCAGCAATAAACCAGCCAGCCGGAAGG
GCCGAGCGCAGAAGTGGTCCTGCAACTTTATCCGCCTCCATCCAGTCTATTAATTGTTGCCGGGAAGCTA
GAGTAAGTAGTTCGCCAGTTAATAGTTTGCGCAACGTTGTTGCCATTGCTACAGGCATCGTGGTGTCACG
CTCGTCGTTTGGTATGGCTTCATTCAGCTCCGGTTCCCAACGATCAAGGCGAGTTACATGATCCCCCATG
TTGTGCAAAAAAGCGGTTAGCTCCTTCGGTCCTCCGATCGTTGTCAGAAGTAAGTTGGCCGCAGTGTTAT
CACTCATGGTTATGGCAGCACTGCATAATTCTCTTACTGTCATGCCATCCGTAAGATGCTTTTCTGTGAC
TGGTGAGTACTCAACCAAGTCATTCTGAGAATAGTGTATGCGGCGACCGAGTTGCTCTTGCCCGGCGTCA
ATACGGGATAATACCGCGCCACATAGCAGAACTTTAAAAGTGCTCATCATTGGAAAACGTTCTTCGGGGC
GAAAACTCTCAAGGATCTTACCGCTGTTGAGATCCAGTTCGATGTAACCCACTCGTGCACCCAACTGATC
TTCAGCATCTTTTACTTTCACCAGCGTTTCTGGGTGAGCAAAAACAGGAAGGCAAAATGCCGCAAAAAAG
GGAATAAGGGCGACACGGAAATGTTGAATACTCATACTCTTCCTTTTTCAATATTATTGAAGCATTTATC
AGGGTTATTGTCTCATGAGCGGATACATATTTGAATGTATTTAGAAAAATAAACAAATAGGGGTTCCGCG
CACATTTCCCCGAAAAGTGCCACCTGACGTCTAAGAAACCATTATTATCATGACATTAACCTATAAAAAT
AGGCGTATCACGAGGCCCTTTCGTCTCGCGCGTTTCGGTGATGACGGTGAAAACCTCTGACACATGCAGC
TCCCGGAGACGGTCACAGCTTGTCTGTAAGCGGATGCCGGGAGCAGACAAGCCCGTCAGGGCGCGTCAGC
GGGTGTTGGCGGGTGTCGGGGCTGGCTTAACTATGCGGCATCAGAGCAGATTGTACTGAGAGTGCACCAT
ATGCGGTGTGAAATACCGCACAGATGCGTAAGGAGAAAATACCGCATCAGGCGCCATTCGCCATTCAGGC
TGCGCAACTGTTGGGAAGGGCGATCGGTGCGGGCCTCTTCGCTATTACGCCAGCTGGCGAAAGGGGGATG
TGCTGCAAGGCGATTAAGTTGGGTAACGCCAGGGTTTTCCCAGTCACGACGTTGTAAAACGACGGCCAGT
GCCAAGCTAGCTTTGCTCTTAGGAGTTTCCTAATACATCCCAAACTCAAATATATAAAGCATTTGACTTG
TTCTATGCCCTAGGGGGCGGGGGGAAGCTAAGCCAGCTTTTTTTAACATTTAAAATGTTAATTCCATTTT
AAATGCACAGATGTTTTTATTTCATAAGGGTTTCAATGTGCATGAATGCTGCAATATTCCTGTTACCAAA
GCTAGTATAAATAAAAATAGATAAACGTGGAAATTACTTAGAGTTTCTGTCATTAACGTTTCCTTCCTCA
GTTGACAACATAAATGCGCTGCTGAGAAGCCAGTTTGCATCTGTCAGGATCAATTTCCCATTATGCCAGT
CATATTAATTACTAGTCAATTAGTTGATTTTTATTTTTGACATATACATG
Features (pLannotate 1.2.2; 22 found; start..end, strand, type, name):
      1..592     +  LTR            LTR: long terminal repeat from Moloney murine leukemia virus
    655..1012    +  misc_feature   MMLV Ψ: packaging signal of Moloney murine leukemia virus (MMLV)
   1079..1495    +  CDS            gag (truncated): truncated Moloney murine leukemia virus (MMLV) gag gene lacking the start codon
   2058..2077    +  protein_bind   attB1 (fragment): mutant version of attB; recombination site for the Gateway® BP reaction BP Clonase™
   2129..2369    +  promoter       U6 promoter: RNA polymerase III promoter for human U6 snRNA
   2398..2473    +  misc_RNA       gRNA scaffold: guide RNA scaffold for the Streptococcus pyogenes CRISPR/Cas9 system
   2485..2506    -  protein_bind   attB2 (fragment): mutant version of attB; recombination site for the Gateway® BP reaction BP Clonase™
   3313..3432    +  CDS            tnpA (fragment): TN5P_ECOLX - Also known as tnp. Experimental evidence at protein level: Swiss-Prot protein existence level 1. Mediates transposition of transposon Tn5 by a 'cut and paste' mechanism. First, the monomeric transposase binds the 19 bp inverted DNA repeats flanking the transposon. Then, dimerization of the DNA- bound transposase creates a synaptic DNA complex. After nicking of the first DNA strand, excision of the transposon proceeds through a series of intermediates. The transposase then mediates the insertion of the transposon at a new site by strand transfer. The activity of the wild- type tran
   3468..4259    +  CDS            neo: KKA2_KLEPN - Also known as kan, nptII. Experimental evidence at protein level: Swiss-Prot protein existence level 1. Resistance to kanamycin, neomycin, paromomycin, ribostamycin, butirosin and gentamicin B. From Klebsiella pneumoniae.
   4283..4420    +  CDS            ble (fragment): BLE_KLEPN - Experimental evidence at protein level: Swiss-Prot protein existence level 1. Binding protein with a strong affinity to the bleomycin family of antibiotics. Binds to CL990; an antimitotic-antibiotic compound. From Klebsiella pneumoniae.
   4427..4525    +  CDS            env (fragment): murine leukemia virus gPr80 envelope polyprotein precursor; env; proteolytically cleaved into gp70SU and p15TM subunits
   4567..5006    +  LTR            3' LTR (ΔU3): self-inactivating 3' long terminal repeat (LTR) from Moloney murine leukemia virus
   5738..5754    -  protein_bind   lac operator: The lac repressor binds to the lac operator to inhibit transcription in E. coli. This inhibition can be relieved by adding lactose or isopropyl-β-D-thiogalactopyranoside (IPTG). lac repressor encoded by lacI
   5762..5792    -  promoter       lac promoter: promoter for the E. coli lac operon
   5807..5828    -  protein_bind   CAP binding site: CAP binding activates transcription in the presence of cAMP. E. coli catabolite activator protein
   5841..5933    -  CDS            lacI (fragment): lac repressor; lacI; The lac repressor binds to the lac operator to inhibit transcription in E. coli. This inhibition can be relieved by adding lactose or isopropyl-β-D-thiogalactopyranoside (IPTG).
   6116..6704    -  rep_origin     ori: high-copy-number ColE1/pMB1/pBR322/pUC origin of replication
   6875..7735    -  CDS            AmpR: β-lactamase; bla; confers resistance to ampicillin, carbenicillin, and related antibiotics
   7736..7840    -  promoter       AmpR promoter: bla
   7935..7970    +  CDS            rop (fragment): Rop protein, which maintains plasmids at low copy number; rop
   8072..8171    +  misc_feature   bom (fragment): basis of mobility region from pBR322
   8177..8331    -  CDS            lacZα (fragment): LacZα fragment of β-galactosidase; lacZ fragment
