[The description below was written by a language model from this plasmid's Addgene catalogue record and pLannotate feature annotations shown in this document.]
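Description:
gRNA-hIRF-1 #12/pSIR is a self-inactivating gammaretroviral vector, built on the Clontech pSIR backbone, that delivers a single guide RNA directed at the promoter of the human IRF1 gene. The plasmid is about 8.6 kb by the catalogue and depositor sequence; the repository's own sequencing result is roughly 100 nt longer, and the two annotations label the 5′ LTR differently (MMLV versus a murine embryonic stem cell virus-type LTR), but the feature order is otherwise identical. In E. coli it is maintained through a high-copy ColE1/pUC-type origin with ampicillin selection via β-lactamase. Scattered lac, rop, bom and lacZα fragments are backbone remnants with no stated function.

The viral cassette comprises a 5′ LTR, the MMLV Ψ packaging signal with a truncated gag region lacking its start codon, and a U3-deleted 3′ LTR. Because the ΔU3 deletion is copied to both LTRs during reverse transcription, LTR-driven transcription is silenced in the integrated provirus, which limits interference with internal promoters. The roughly 555 bp insert, cloned between XhoI and HindIII, carries a human U6 RNA polymerase III promoter followed by the target-specific spacer and the Streptococcus pyogenes Cas9 gRNA scaffold. It is flanked by attB1 and attB2 fragments that suggest the cassette came from an earlier Gateway-compatible gRNA construct. Downstream lies a Tn5-derived neomycin phosphotransferase gene for G418 selection of transduced mammalian cells; no promoter for it is annotated in the feature tables.

No Cas9 is encoded, so it must be supplied separately. The associated publication's title places this construct in a retroviral enChIP system, in which CRISPR targeting of a genomic locus is used to identify the proteins associated with it, here an IFNγ-responsive promoter.
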