Addgene plasmid #61080: gRNA-hIRF-1 #12/pSIR
Purpose: Expresses a guide RNA (gRNA) to target human IRF-1 promoter
Depositing lab: Hodaka Fujii. Depositing organization: The University of Osaka. Publication: Identification of Proteins Associated with an IFNgamma-Responsive Promoter by a Retroviral Expression System for enChIP Using CRISPR. Fujita T, Fujii H. PLoS One. 2014 Jul 22;9(7):e103084. doi: 10.1371/journal.pone.0103084. eCollection 2014. PubMed 25051498.
Backbone
  Vector backbone: pSIR
  Backbone manufacturer: Clontech
  Backbone size w/o insert (bp): 8083
  Total vector size (bp): 8638
  Vector type: Mammalian Expression, Retroviral, CRISPR
  Selectable markers: Neomycin (select with G418)
Growth in bacteria
  Bacterial resistance: Ampicillin, 100 μg/mL
  Growth temperature: 30°C
  Growth strain: NEB Stable
  Copy number: High Copy
Gene/Insert
  Gene/Insert name: gRNA_hIRF1 promoter #12
  Species: H. sapiens (human)
  Insert size (bp): 555
  GenBank ID: DQ789232.1
  Entrez Gene: IRF1 (a.k.a. IMD117, IRF-1, MAR)
  Promoter: U6
  Cloning method: Restriction Enzyme; 5′ cloning site Xho I (not destroyed); 3′ cloning site Hind III (not destroyed)
  Sequencing primers: 5′ ATACTGGCCGTTCTCCTCTTCTGA; 3′ GCGCTTACACTTTAGGAGACACTC
Terms and licenses: Academic/Nonprofit Terms; Industry Terms: Not Available to Industry
Depositor comments: gRNA target sequence: CCGGGGGCGCTGGGCTGTCCCGG
How to cite: gRNA-hIRF-1 #12/pSIR was a gift from Hodaka Fujii (Addgene plasmid # 61080 ; http://n2t.net/addgene:61080 ; RRID:Addgene_61080)
