>Addgene plasmid #61080 | gRNA-hIRF-1 #12/pSIR | addgene partial sequence | sequence record 101088 | pLXSN5 5'-CCCTTGAACCTCCTCGTTCGACC-3'
TCCTCCCTTTATCCAGCCCTCACTCCTTCTCTAGGCGCCAAACCTAAACCTCAAGTTCTTTCTGACAGTG
GGGGGCCGCTCATCGACCTACTTACAGAAGACCCCCCGCCTTATAGGGACCCAAGACCACCCCCTTCCGA
CAGGGACGGAAATGGTGGAGAAGCGACCCCTGCGGGAGAGGCACCGGACCCCTCCCCAATGGCATCTCGC
CTACGTGGGAGACGGGAGCCCCCTGTGGCCGACTCCACTACCTCGCAGGCATTCCCCCTCCGCGCAGGAG
GAAACGGACAGCTTCAATACTGGCCGTTCTCCTCTTCTGACCTTTACAACTGGAAAAATAATAACCCTTC
TTTTTCTGAAGATCCAGGTAAACTGACAGCTCTGATCGAGTCTGTCCTCATCACCCATCAGCCCACCTGG
GACGACTGTCAGCAGCTGTTGGGGACTCTGCTGACCGGAGAAGAAAAACAACGGGTGCTCTTAGAGGCTA
GAAAGGCGGTGCGGGGCGATGATGGGCGCCCCACTCAACTGCCCAATGAAGTCGATGCCGCTTTTCCCCT
CGAGCGGCCGCCAGTGTGATGGATATCTGCAGAATTCGCCCTTTGTACAAAAAAGCAGGCTTTAAAGGAA
CCAATTCAGTCGACTGGATCCGGTACCAAGGTCGGGCAGGAAGAGGGCCTATTTCCCATGATTCCTTCAT
ATTTGCATATACGATACAAGGCTGTTAGAGAGATAATTAGAATTAATTTGACTGTAAACACAAAGATATT
AGTACAAAATACGTGACGTAGAAAGTAATAATTTCTTGGGTAGTTTGCAGTTTTAAAATTATGTTTTAAA
ATGGACTATCATATGCTTACCGTAACTTGAAAGTATTTCGATTTCTTGGCTTTATATATCTTGTGGAAAG
GACGAAACACCGCGGGG
