>Addgene plasmid #61080 | gRNA-hIRF-1 #12/pSIR | addgene partial sequence | sequence record 101746 | LKO1_5 5'-GACTATCATATGCTTACCGT-3'
TCGATTTCTTGGCTTTATATATCTTGTGGAAAGGACGAAACACCGCGGGGGCGCTGGGCTGTCCGTTTTA
GAGCTAGAAATAGCAAGTTAAAATAAGGCTAGTCCGTTATCAACTTGAAAAAGTGGCACCGAGTCGGTGC
TTTTTTTCTAGACCCAGCTTTCTTGTACAAAGTTGGCATTAAAGGGCGAATTCCAGCACACTGGCGGCCG
TTACTAGTGGATCCGAGCTCGGTACCAAGCTTGTCGACGGATCCGAATTCGTCGAGGGAAGAAATAATAA
AGACATTAAAATCACTTTTGTAAACTTTTTAAATAAGGGAAATTGATTAAAACAACGCGAAGTTGTAAAA
TGCCATATACTGCATACATTTTGTGGGAAAAAATGTGCATTTACCTGCTCACCAAATTATCTTATTAGCT
AGCAGTAGAGCTCTTTGTGTGATGGGAAGATGGGATAACAGCTGTTGTTACTGTACTGGTTTTTTTTTTT
AATATATTTAAAAAAAAGAGTGTCTCCTAAAGTGTAAGCGCTATCATGCTGGACTAATGTTTTAATTTAA
TTTAATTGTTGTCTTGGTAGAGATGGGGTCTCGCTATTTTGCTCACGCAGATCTCAAACTCCTGACGCCC
AGGTACACTCCCATCTCGGCCTCCTAAAATGGTGGGATCACAGACGTCAGCCACCGAGCCCGGTCACTTT
TTTGTATTCCCCACAGTATTGATGTATATCTTCTGCGTTCAAAAGCAATTTTTTAAAGCCTCATAACGTG
GTAACAGAATACTTTGCACATTACAAAATTCAGAACACGGAAACAAGAAGCTCGCTTTTTTTTCCCCCCT
ATTTCGGTTTGGCCCTTTAGATTTCCCCTCCCCCACCGGGGCGGGACTTCCCGCCGACTTCTTTCAGGTT
CTCAGTTCGGTCCGCCAACTGTCGTATAAAGGCGCTGCCTCAGGCCAGAGGCCTCACAAAGCGCGTCGAG
ACAGCAAGCGAACCGGAATTGCCAGCTGGGGCGCCCTCTGGTAAGGTTGGGAAGCCCTGCAAAGTAAACT
GGATGGCTTTCTTGCCGCCAAGGATCTGATGGCGCAGGG
