>Addgene plasmid #61080 | gRNA-hIRF-1 #12/pSIR | addgene partial sequence | sequence record 136286 | pUC-4 5'-CAGTGAGCGAGGAAGCGGAAGAGCGCCCAA-3'
GCAAACCGCCTCTCCCCGCGCGTTGGCCGATTCATTAATGCAGCTGGCACGACAGGTTTCCCGACTGGAA
AGCGGGCAGTGAGCGCAACGCAATTAATGTGAGTTAGCTCACTCATTAGGCACCCCAGGCTTTACACTTT
ATGCTTCCGGCTCGTATGTTGTGTGGAATTGTGAGCGGATAACAATTTCACACAGGAAACAGCTATGACA
TGATTACGAATTAATTCCAAGCTAAGTGAAAGACTCTGTCTCAAAAACCAACCTGACACCTGAGCCGGAG
CGTTGCCTCTCACTACCATAAATATATATACACAACACACACACACACACACACACACACACACACACAC
ACACACACACAATCATACACATAAACACAATCACACACACACACATGCACAATCACACACACACAATCAC
ACACAAACATACATACACACAATCACACACAACCATACACACATATACACAATCACACACACAAACACAA
TCACACACACACACATCAATCAATCAATCAATCAATATACCAAAAATGATAGCTCATACCTGTAATCTTA
GATGTGGGAAGGCTAAAACAGCAGGCTACCCATGACTTCAAGGTCACCCTGGGTTACAGAGTAGCTAATA
GTCTAGCTTGAACTATAGTGTAGGATCTTTAAAAAAAAATTAACCAACCAACCAACAAACAAACAAACAA
ACAACAACAACAACAAATGGAAGACAGAGGACAAAAAAAAATAAAAGAAAAAGTAGAAAGCCAATGGAGA
TACTATCTTAAAATTAGAAATATTTATGACACATTCTGAATACTCCATGTTTATTTCAAGGAAGCCAATG
TAACTTTAAGTACTATGGCCATTTAATGTAAATACTTAAGAAAAAA
